>Addgene plasmid #212333 | pTwist-SARS-CoV-2 Spike-deltaC18 S477N (AAC) | addgene full sequence | sequence record 431586 | Addgene NGS Result
ATGTTTGTGTTCCTCGTTCTCCTGCCCCTCGTTTCTTCCCAATGCGTGAACCTCACAACTAGAACGCAGC
TCCCACCCGCTTACACGAACTCTTTTACTCGTGGAGTATACTATCCCGATAAAGTCTTTAGGTCCAGTGT
CCTTCATTCTACTCAAGACCTTTTCCTGCCATTCTTCTCAAATGTCACCTGGTTCCATGCTATCCACGTT
TCTGGCACCAACGGAACTAAACGATTTGATAATCCCGTCTTGCCATTTAACGATGGCGTATACTTTGCCT
CAACGGAGAAGTCCAACATTATCCGGGGATGGATATTTGGCACCACCCTGGACTCCAAGACACAGTCTCT
CCTCATTGTGAACAACGCCACCAATGTCGTCATCAAAGTCTGTGAATTTCAATTTTGTAACGATCCCTTT
CTCGGGGTTTATTATCATAAGAATAACAAGTCTTGGATGGAGTCAGAGTTCCGCGTTTACAGTTCCGCTA
ACAACTGTACTTTTGAGTACGTTTCCCAACCATTTCTCATGGATCTTGAAGGGAAGCAAGGCAACTTCAA
GAATCTCCGCGAATTTGTGTTTAAGAATATAGACGGCTACTTCAAAATTTATAGCAAGCATACCCCGATA
AATCTGGTTCGGGATCTCCCTCAAGGCTTCTCCGCGTTGGAACCCCTCGTGGACTTGCCGATTGGCATCA
ACATCACCCGGTTCCAAACCCTTCTTGCCCTTCATCGAAGCTACCTCACGCCTGGCGACAGTAGTAGTGG
TTGGACAGCGGGCGCAGCAGCCTACTATGTGGGATATTTGCAACCACGCACCTTTCTTCTCAAATATAAC
GAAAACGGAACAATTACCGATGCCGTAGACTGTGCCCTCGATCCCCTGTCCGAAACTAAATGCACACTCA
AGTCCTTCACAGTTGAGAAAGGCATATACCAAACCAGTAACTTCCGCGTCCAACCCACCGAATCCATTGT
TCGATTCCCTAACATCACCAATTTGTGTCCTTTCGGTGAAGTATTTAATGCCACTCGATTTGCATCAGTT
TATGCCTGGAATCGCAAGCGAATATCAAATTGTGTTGCAGATTATAGTGTCCTGTATAATAGCGCATCAT
TCAGCACTTTTAAGTGTTATGGGGTCAGCCCTACGAAATTGAATGACTTGTGTTTTACCAACGTTTACGC
AGATTCTTTCGTCATACGCGGCGACGAAGTCCGACAGATTGCACCGGGGCAAACCGGAAAGATAGCAGAC
TATAATTATAAGTTGCCGGATGACTTCACCGGCTGCGTTATAGCATGGAACTCCAATAATCTCGATTCAA
AAGTCGGCGGCAACTATAATTATCTTTACCGCCTGTTTCGCAAGTCAAATCTGAAGCCCTTTGAACGTGA
CATCTCCACCGAAATTTATCAAGCTGGCAACACCCCATGTAATGGAGTGGAAGGGTTTAACTGTTATTTT
CCCCTTCAATCATACGGATTTCAACCAACAAATGGGGTGGGCTATCAACCATATCGGGTGGTAGTCTTGA
GCTTTGAGCTGCTCCACGCACCGGCTACAGTTTGCGGACCGAAGAAAAGCACTAACCTGGTGAAGAATAA
ATGTGTGAACTTCAACTTTAATGGGCTCACCGGAACAGGGGTGCTGACAGAATCAAACAAGAAATTTCTC
CCTTTTCAACAATTTGGTAGAGACATTGCCGATACCACAGATGCCGTCCGCGATCCGCAAACACTGGAAA
TCCTCGATATAACACCCTGTAGCTTCGGCGGGGTCAGCGTGATAACTCCCGGAACGAACACATCCAACCA
AGTGGCTGTCCTGTATCAAGATGTCAACTGTACCGAAGTCCCTGTGGCGATACACGCCGACCAACTGACA
CCCACCTGGAGAGTCTACTCAACAGGTTCCAATGTCTTTCAAACTAGAGCGGGTTGTCTCATTGGCGCTG
AGCATGTCAATAATTCATACGAATGTGATATTCCTATTGGGGCAGGAATCTGTGCGTCTTATCAAACTCA
AACGAACTCACCACGGCGCGCTCGCTCAGTAGCCAGCCAGTCCATAATCGCCTATACCATGAGTCTCGGG
GCTGAGAACTCCGTGGCTTATTCAAACAATTCCATCGCAATCCCAACTAACTTTACCATTAGCGTTACCA
CGGAAATCTTGCCCGTCAGCATGACTAAGACGAGCGTAGACTGTACGATGTATATCTGTGGGGATTCCAC
CGAGTGTAGCAACCTCTTGCTTCAATACGGGTCTTTCTGTACTCAACTCAACCGAGCATTGACCGGAATT
GCGGTCGAACAAGACAAGAATACCCAAGAGGTGTTCGCACAAGTAAAGCAAATATACAAAACGCCGCCAA
TCAAAGATTTTGGCGGGTTTAATTTTAGCCAAATACTGCCAGACCCATCTAAGCCTTCAAAACGCAGCTT
TATCGAGGATCTGCTGTTCAACAAAGTTACGTTGGCTGACGCGGGTTTCATTAAGCAGTATGGGGATTGT
TTGGGAGACATTGCGGCCCGCGACCTTATCTGTGCTCAAAAATTCAATGGGTTGACAGTTCTGCCCCCTC
TGCTCACTGATGAGATGATTGCACAGTATACATCAGCATTGTTGGCAGGAACCATTACATCCGGCTGGAC
TTTTGGCGCGGGTGCGGCCCTTCAAATACCTTTCGCTATGCAAATGGCTTACAGATTCAATGGGATTGGT
GTCACGCAAAATGTATTGTATGAAAATCAGAAGCTGATCGCTAATCAATTTAACAGCGCGATTGGCAAGA
TCCAAGATTCACTGTCAAGCACAGCGTCCGCCCTCGGCAAACTCCAAGATGTTGTGAATCAAAACGCCCA
GGCCCTGAATACCCTCGTGAAGCAACTGAGTTCTAACTTCGGCGCAATCTCCAGCGTCCTCAACGACATA
TTGTCCAGACTTGATAAGGTGGAAGCCGAGGTGCAAATTGATCGGCTCATCACAGGCAGGCTCCAGTCAC
TCCAAACTTATGTGACACAACAGTTGATCCGGGCTGCTGAGATACGAGCAAGCGCCAACCTGGCCGCCAC
TAAAATGTCAGAGTGCGTGCTCGGGCAGTCCAAACGGGTTGACTTTTGTGGCAAGGGCTATCACTTGATG
TCCTTCCCCCAATCCGCCCCACATGGAGTGGTCTTTCTCCACGTCACTTATGTCCCTGCTCAAGAGAAGA
ACTTTACGACAGCTCCAGCAATCTGTCACGATGGCAAAGCGCACTTTCCCAGGGAAGGCGTTTTCGTCAG
TAATGGCACGCATTGGTTTGTGACCCAAAGGAATTTCTATGAACCCCAAATCATAACCACTGACAATACA
TTTGTCTCAGGCAACTGTGATGTGGTCATTGGGATCGTGAACAACACGGTATATGATCCCCTGCAACCCG
AGTTGGATAGCTTCAAAGAGGAATTGGATAAATACTTTAAGAATCATACTTCACCCGATGTTGATCTCGG
GGACATATCAGGAATAAATGCAAGTGTCGTCAACATTCAGAAAGAGATTGATCGCCTTAATGAGGTCGCC
AAGAACTTGAATGAATCTTTGATCGACTTGCAAGAACTGGGCAAATACGAACAATATATTAAATGGCCCT
GGTACATTTGGTTGGGCTTTATCGCCGGACTTATAGCTATCGTTATGGTCACAATTATGTTGTGCTGTAT
GACTAGCTGTTGTTCCTGCTTGAAAGGATGTTGCAGTTGCGGATCTTGTTGTAAATAAAGGATCCTCTAG
AAGTTGTCTCCTCCTGCACTGACTGACTGATACAATCGATTTCTGGATCCGCAGGCCTAATCAACCTCTG
GATTACAAAATTTGTGAAAGATTGACTGGTATTCTTAACTATGTTGCTCCTTTTACGCTATGTGGATACG
CTGCTTTAATGCCTTTGTATCATGCTATTGCTTCCCGTATGGCTTTCATTTTCTCCTCCTTGTATAAATC
CTGGTTGCTGTCTCTTTATGAGGAGTTGTGGCCCGTTGTCAGGCAACGTGGCGTGGTGTGCACTGTGTTT
GCTGACGCAACCCCCACTGGTTGGGGCATTGCCACCACCTGTCAGCTCCTTTCCGGGACTTTCGCTTTCC
CCCTCCCTATTGCCACGGCGGAACTCATCGCCGCCTGCCTTGCCCGCTGCTGGACAGGGGCTCGGCTGTT
GGGCACTGACAATTCCGTGGTGTTGTCGGGGAAGCTGACGTCCTTTCCATGGCTGCTCGCCTGTGTTGCC
ACCTGGATTCTGCGCGGGACGTCCTTCTGCTACGTCCCTTCGGCCCTCAATCCAGCGGACCTTCCTTCCC
GCGGCCTGCTGCCGGCTCTGCGGCCTCTTCCGCGTCTTCGCCTTCGCCCTCAGACGAGTCGGATCTCCCT
TTGGGCCGCCTCCCCGCCTGTCTAGCTTGACTGACTGAGATACAGCGTACCTTCAGCTCACAGACATGAT
AAGATACATTGATGAGTTTGGACAAACCACAACTAGAATGCAGTGAAAAAAATGCTTTATTTGTGAAATT
TGTGATGCTATTGCTTTATTTGTAACCATTATAAGCTGCAATAAACAAGTTAACAACAACAATTGCATTC
ATTTTATGTTTCAGGTTCAGGGGGAGGTGTGGGAGGTTTTTTAAAGCAAGTAAAACCTCTACAAATGTGG
TATTGGCCCATCTCTATCGGTATCGTAGCATAACCCCTTGGGGCCTCTAAACGGGTCTTGAGGGGTTTTT
TGTGCCCCTCGGGCCGGATTGCTATCTACCGGCATTGGCGCAGAAAAAAATGCCTGATGCGACGCTGCGC
GTCTTATACTCCCACATATGCCAGATTCAGCAACGGATACGGCTTCCCCAACTTGCCCACTTCCATACGT
GTCCTCCTTACCAGAAATTTATCCTTAAGGTCGTCAGCTATCCTGCAGGCGATCTCTCGATTTCGATCAA
GACATTCCTTTAATGGTCTTTTCTGGACACCACTAGGGGTCAGAAGTAGTTCATCAAACTTTCTTCCCTC
CCTAATCTCATTGGTTACCTTGGGCTATCGAAACTTAATTAAGCGATCTGCATCTCAATTAGTCAGCAAC
CATAGTCCCGCCCCTAACTCCGCCCATCCCGCCCCTAACTCCGCCCAGTTCCGCCCATTCTCCGCCCCAT
CGCTGACTAATTTTTTTTATTTATGCAGAGGCCGAGGCCGCCTCGGCCTCTGAGCTATTCCAGAAGTAGT
GAGGAGGCTTTTTTGGAGGCCTAGGCTTTTGCAAAGGAGGTAGCCAACATGATTGAACAAGATGGATTGC
ACGCAGGTTCTCCCGCCGCTTGGGTGGAGAGGCTATTCGGCTATGACTGGGCACAACAGACAATCGGCTG
CTCTGATGCCGCCGTGTTCCGGCTGTCAGCGCAGGGGCGCCCGGTTCTTTTTGTCAAGACCGACCTGTCC
GGTGCCCTGAATGAACTCCAGGACGAGGCAGCGCGGCTATCGTGGCTGGCCACGACGGGCGTTCCTTGCG
CAGCTGTGCTCGACGTTGTCACTGAAGCGGGAAGGGACTGGCTGCTATTGGGCGAAGTGCCGGGGCAGGA
TCTCCTGTCATCTCACCTTGCTCCTGCCGAGAAAGTATCCATCATGGCTGATGCAATGCGGCGGCTGCAT
ACGCTTGATCCGGCTACCTGCCCATTCGACCACCAAGCGAAACATCGCATCGAGCGAGCACGTACTCGGA
TGGAAGCCGGTCTTGTCGATCAGGATGATCTGGACGAAGAGCATCAGGGGCTCGCGCCAGCCGAACTGTT
CGCCAGGCTCAAGGCGCGGATGCCCGACGGCGAGGATCTCGTCGTGACCCACGGCGATGCCTGCTTGCCG
AATATCATGGTGGAAAATGGCCGCTTTTCTGGATTCATCGACTGTGGCCGGCTGGGTGTGGCGGACCGCT
ATCAGGACATAGCGTTGGCTACCCGTGATATTGCTGAAGAGCTTGGCGGCGAATGGGCTGACCGCTTCCT
CGTGCTTTACGGTATCGCCGCTCCCGATTCGCAGCGCATCGCCTTCTATCGCCTTCTTGACGAGTTCTTC
TAGTATGTAAGCCCTGTGCCTTCTAGTTGCCAGCCATCTGTTGTTTGCCCCTCCCCCGTGCCTTCCTTGA
CCCTGGAAGGTGCCACTCCCACTGTCCTTTCCTAATAAAATGAGGAAATTGCATCGCATTGTCTGAGTAG
GTGTCATTCTATTCTGGGGGGTGGGGTGGGGCAGGACAGCAAGGGGGAGGATTGGGAAGACAATAGCAGG
CATGCTGGGGATGCGGTGGGCTCTATGGTTAATTAACCAGTCAAGTCAGCTACTTGGCGAGATCGACTTG
TCTGGGTTTCGACTACGCTCAGAATTGCGTCAGTCAAGTTCGATCTGGTCCTTGCTATTGCACCCGTTCT
CCGATTACGAGTTTCATTTAAATCATGTGAGCAAAAGGCCAGCAAAAGGCCAGGAACCGTAAAAAGGCCG
CGTTGCTGGCGTTTTTCCATAGGCTCCGCCCCCCTGACGAGCATCACAAAAATCGACGCTCAAGTCAGAG
GTGGCGAAACCCGACAGGACTATAAAGATACCAGGCGTTTCCCCCTGGAAGCTCCCTCGTGCGCTCTCCT
GTTCCGACCCTGCCGCTTACCGGATACCTGTCCGCCTTTCTCCCTTCGGGAAGCGTGGCGCTTTCTCATA
GCTCACGCTGTAGGTATCTCAGTTCGGTGTAGGTCGTTCGCTCCAAGCTGGGCTGTGTGCACGAACCCCC
CGTTCAGCCCGACCGCTGCGCCTTATCCGGTAACTATCGTCTTGAGTCCAACCCGGTAAGACACGACTTA
TCGCCACTGGCAGCAGCCACTGGTAACAGGATTAGCAGAGCGAGGTATGTAGGCGGTGCTACAGAGTTCT
TGAAGTGGTGGCCTAACTACGGCTACACTAGAAGAACAGTATTTGGTATCTGCGCTCTGCTGAAGCCAGT
TACCTTCGGAAAAAGAGTTGGTAGCTCTTGATCCGGCAAACAAACCACCGCTGGTAGCGGTGGTTTTTTT
GTTTGCAAGCAGCAGATTACGCGCAGAAAAAAAGGATCTCAAGAAGATCCTTTGATCTTTTCTACGGGGT
CTGACGCTCAGTGGAACGAAAACTCACGTTAAGGGATTTTGGTCATGAGATTATCAAAAAGGATCTTCAC
CTAGATCCTTTTAAATTAAAAATGAAGTTTTAAATCAATCTAAAGTATATATGAGTAAACTTGGTCTGAC
AGTTACCAATGCTTAATCAGTGAGGCACCTATCTCAGCGATCTGTCTATTTCGTTCATCCATAGTTGCAT
TTAAATTTCCGAACTCTCCAAGGCCCTCGTCGGAAAATCTTCAAACCTTTCGTCCGATCCATCTTGCAGG
CTACCTCTCGAACGAACTATCGCAAGTCTCTTGGCCGGCCTTGCGCCTTGGCTATTGCTTGGCAGCGCCT
ATCGCCAGGTATTACTCCAATCCCGAATATCCGAGATCGGGATCACCCGAGAGAAGTTCAACCTACATCC
TCAATCCCGATCTATCCGAGATCCGAGGAATATCGAAATCGGGGCGCGCCTGGTGTACCGAGAACGATCC
TCTCAGTGCGAGTCTCGACGATCCATATCGTTGCTTGGCAGTCAGCCAGTCGGAATCCAGCTTGGGACCC
AGGAAGTCCAATCGTCAGATATTGTACTCAAGCCTGGTCACGGCAGCGTACCGATCTGTTTAAACCTAGA
TATTGATAGTCTGATCGGTCAACGTATAATCGAGTCCTAGCTTTTGCAAACATCTATCAAGAGACAGGAT
CAGCAGGAGGCTTTCGCATGAGTATTCAACATTTCCGTGTCGCCCTTATTCCCTTTTTTGCGGCATTTTG
CCTTCCTGTTTTTGCTCACCCAGAAACGCTGGTGAAAGTAAAAGATGCTGAAGATCAGTTGGGTGCGCGA
GTGGGTTACATCGAACTGGATCTCAACAGCGGTAAGATCCTTGAGAGTTTTCGCCCCGAAGAACGCTTTC
CAATGATGAGCACTTTTAAAGTTCTGCTATGTGGCGCGGTATTATCCCGTATTGACGCCGGGCAAGAGCA
ACTCGGTCGCCGCATACACTATTCTCAGAATGACTTGGTTGAGTATTCACCAGTCACAGAAAAGCATCTT
ACGGATGGCATGACAGTAAGAGAATTATGCAGTGCTGCCATAACCATGAGTGATAACACTGCGGCCAACT
TACTTCTGACAACGATTGGAGGACCGAAGGAGCTAACCGCTTTTTTGCACAACATGGGGGATCATGTAAC
TCGCCTTGATCGTTGGGAACCGGAGCTGAATGAAGCCATACCAAACGACGAGCGTGACACCACGATGCCT
GTAGCAATGGCAACAACCTTGCGTAAACTATTAACTGGCGAACTACTTACTCTAGCTTCCCGGCAACAGT
TGATAGACTGGATGGAGGCGGATAAAGTTGCAGGACCACTTCTGCGCTCGGCCCTTCCGGCTGGCTGGTT
TATTGCTGATAAATCTGGAGCCGGTGAGCGTGGGTCTCGCGGTATCATTGCAGCACTGGGGCCAGATGGT
AAGCCCTCCCGTATCGTAGTTATCTACACGACGGGGAGTCAGGCAACTATGGATGAACGAAATAGACAGA
TCGCTGAGATAGGTGCCTCACTGATTAAGCATTGGTAACCGATTCTAGGTGCATTGGCGCAGAAAAAAAT
GCCTGATGCGACGCTGCGCGTCTTATACTCCCACATATGCCAGATTCAGCAACGGATACGGCTTCCCCAA
CTTGCCCACTTCCATACGTGTCCTCCTTACCAGAAATTTATCCTTAAGATCCCGAATCGTTTAAACTCGA
CTCTGGCTCTATCGAATCTCCGTCGTTTCGAGCTTACGCGAACAGCCGTGGCGCTCATTTGCTCGTCGGG
CATCGAATCTCGTCAGCTATCGTCAGCTTACCTTTTTGGCAGCGATCGCGGCTCCCGACATCTTGGACCA
TTAGCTCCACAGGTATCTTCTTCCCTCTAGTGGTCATAACAGCAGCTTCAGCTACCTCTCAATTCAAAAA
ACCCCTCAAGACCCGTTTAGAGGCCCCAAGGGGTTATGCTATCAATCGTTGCGTTACACACACAAAAAAC
CAACACACATCCATCTTCGATGGATAGCGATTTTATTATCTAACTGCTGATCGAGTGTAGCCAGATCTAG
TAATCAATTACGGGGTCATTAGTTCATAGCCCATATATGGAGTTCCGCGTTACATAACTTACGGTAAATG
GCCCGCCTGGCTGACCGCCCAACGACCCCCGCCCATTGACGTCAATAATGACGTATGTTCCCATAGTAAC
GCCAATAGGGACTTTCCATTGACGTCAATGGGTGGAGTATTTACGGTAAACTGCCCACTTGGCAGTACAT
CAAGTGTATCATATGCCAAGTACGCCCCCTATTGACGTCAATGACGGTAAATGGCCCGCCTGGCATTATG
CCCAGTACATGACCTTATGGGACTTTCCTACTTGGCAGTACATCTACGTATTAGTCATCGCTATTACCAT
GCTGATGCGGTTTTGGCAGTACATCAATGGGCGTGGATAGCGGTTTGACTCACGGGGATTTCCAAGTCTC
CACCCCATTGACGTCAATGGGAGTTTGTTTTGGCACCAAAATCAACGGGACTTTCCAAAATGTCGTAACA
ACTCCGCCCCATTGACGCAAATGGGCGGTAGGCGTGTACGGTGGGAGGTCTATATAAGCAGAGCTGGTTT
AGTGAACCGTCAGATCGCCTGGAGACGCCATCCACGCTGTTTTGACCTCCATAGAAGACACCGGGACCGA
TCCAGCCTCCCCTCGAAGCTTACATGTGGTACCGAGCTCGGATCCTGAGAACTTCAGGGTGAGTCTATGG
GACCCTTGATGTTTTCTTTCCCCTTCTTTTCTATGGTTAAGTTCATGTCATAGGAAGGGGAGAAGTAACA
GGGTACACATATTGACCAAATCAGGGTAATTTTGCATTTGTAATTTTAAAAAATGCTTTCTTCTTTTAAT
ATACTTTTTTGTTTATCTTATTTCTAATACTTTCCCTAATCTCTTTCTTTCAGGGCAATAATGATACAAT
GTATCATGCCTCTTTGCACCATTCTAAAGAATAACAGTGATAATTTCTGGGTTAAGGCAATAGCAATATT
TCTGCATATAAATATTTCTGCATATAAATTGTAACTGATGTAAGAGGTTTCATATTGCTAATAGCAGCTA
CAATCCAGCTACCATTCTGCTTTTATTTTATGGTTGGGATAAGGCTGGATTATTCTGAGTCCAAGCTAGG
CCCTTTTGCTAATCATGTTCATACCTCTTATCTTCCTCCCACAGCTCCTGGGCAACGTGCTGGTCTGTGT
GCTGGCCCATCACTTTGGCAAAGGCGGCCGCC
Features (pLannotate 1.2.2; 21 found; start..end, strand, type, name):
      1..3765    +  CDS            S: SPIKE_SARS2 - Experimental evidence at protein level: Swiss-Prot protein existence level 1. [Spike glycoprotein]: May down-regulate host tetherin (BST2) by lysosomal degradation, thereby counteracting its antiviral activity. From Severe acute respiratory syndrome coronavirus 2 (2019-nCoV) (SARS-CoV-2).
   3839..4427    +  misc_feature   WPRE: woodchuck hepatitis virus posttranscriptional regulatory element
   4480..4601    -  polyA_signal   SV40 poly(A) signal: SV40 polyadenylation signal
   4624..4693    -  CDS            large T antigen (fragment): large T antigen from SV40 (simian virus 40)
   4716..4762    +  terminator     T7 terminator: transcription terminator for bacteriophage T7 RNA polymerase
   4792..4928    +  terminator     rrnG terminator: transcription terminator from the E. coli ribosomal RNA rrnG operon (Albrechtsen et al., 1991)
   4973..5044    +  misc_feature   3' β-globin insulator: insulator downstream of the human β-globin locus (Farrell et al., 2002)
   5089..5285    +  promoter       SV40 promoter: SV40 early promoter
   5299..6090    +  CDS            neo: KKA2_KLEPN - Also known as kan, nptII. Experimental evidence at protein level: Swiss-Prot protein existence level 1. Resistance to kanamycin, neomycin, paromomycin, ribostamycin, butirosin and gentamicin B. From Klebsiella pneumoniae.
   6104..6328    +  polyA_signal   bGH poly(A) signal: bovine growth hormone polyadenylation signal
   6524..7112    -  rep_origin     ori: high-copy-number ColE1/pMB1/pBR322/pUC origin of replication
   7284..7348    -  CDS            bla(M) (fragment): β-lactamase lacking the signal sequence; bla(M); allows cytosolic expression of β-lactamase
   7858..8718    +  CDS            AmpR: β-lactamase; bla; confers resistance to ampicillin, carbenicillin, and related antibiotics
   8731..8867    +  terminator     rrnG terminator: transcription terminator from the E. coli ribosomal RNA rrnG operon (Albrechtsen et al., 1991)
   9019..9090    +  misc_feature   5' β-globin insulator: insulator upstream of the human β-globin locus (Farrell et al., 2002)
   9095..9141    -  terminator     T7 terminator: transcription terminator for bacteriophage T7 RNA polymerase
   9159..9207    -  polyA_signal   poly(A) signal: synthetic polyadenylation signal
   9288..9591    +  enhancer       CMV enhancer: human cytomegalovirus immediate early enhancer
   9664..9681    -  promoter       CMV promoter (fragment): human cytomegalovirus (CMV) immediate early promoter
   9744..9795    +  promoter       CMVd2 promoter: truncated human cytomegalovirus (CMV) immediate early promoter that yields moderately reduced expression relative to the full-length promoter
   9929..10404   +  intron         β-globin intron: internally truncated intron from human β-globin
