[The description below was written by a language model from this plasmid's Addgene catalogue record and pLannotate feature annotations shown in this document.]
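Description:
pTwist-SARS-CoV-2 Spike-deltaC18 S477N (AAC) is a mammalian expression plasmid of about 10.5 kb, built on the commercial pTwist-CMV-BetaGlobin-WPRE-Neo backbone. It encodes the SARS-CoV-2 spike glycoprotein carrying the S477N substitution. The "deltaC18" in the name indicates an 18-residue truncation of the C-terminal cytoplasmic tail, consistent with the annotated spike reading frame of 3,765 nt; such truncations are commonly used to improve spike incorporation into pseudotyped particles. The "(AAC)" presumably refers to the codon used for the asparagine, although the record does not explain it. In bacteria the plasmid replicates from a high-copy ColE1/pUC-type origin and is selected with ampicillin through the AmpR β-lactamase gene.

The catalogue lists the promoter as CAG, but the feature table and the backbone name point instead to a CMV enhancer with CMV promoter elements, followed by a truncated human β-globin intron upstream of the spike coding sequence; this discrepancy is not resolved in the record. Downstream of spike lie a WPRE, which enhances transcript stability and expression, and an SV40 polyadenylation signal. The expression unit is bracketed by short β-globin insulator elements and by bacterial and T7 terminators, which help isolate it from neighbouring transcription. A separate cassette of SV40 early promoter, neo and bGH poly(A) signal provides G418 selection in mammalian cells.

The stated purpose is pseudovirus production: the plasmid supplies the variant spike as the envelope protein. The associated study concerned SARS-CoV-2 escape from mRNA vaccine-induced humoral immunity.
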