Addgene plasmid #212333: pTwist-SARS-CoV-2 Spike-deltaC18 S477N (AAC)
Purpose: Encodes SARS-CoV-2 spike S477N for pseudovirus production
Depositing lab: Alejandro Balazs. Depositing organization: Massachusetts General Hospital. Publication: Ongoing evolution of SARS-CoV-2 drives escape from mRNA vaccine-induced humoral immunity. Roederer AL, Cao Y, Denis KS, Sheehan ML, Li CJ, Lam EC, Gregory DJ, Poznansky MC, Iafrate AJ, Canaday DH, Gravenstein S, Garcia-Beltran WF, Balazs AB. medRxiv [Preprint]. 2024 Mar 7:2024.03.05.24303815. doi: 10.1101/2024.03.05.24303815. PubMed 38496628.
Backbone
  Vector backbone: pTwist-CMV-BetaGlobin-WPRE-Neo
  Backbone manufacturer: Twist
  Vector type: Mammalian Expression
Growth in bacteria
  Bacterial resistance: Ampicillin, 100 μg/mL
  Growth temperature: 37°C
  Growth strain: DH5alpha
  Copy number: High Copy
Gene/Insert
  Gene/Insert name: SARS-CoV-2 Spike S477N
  Species: Severe acute respiratory syndrome coronavirus 2
  Mutation: S477N
  Entrez Gene: S (a.k.a. GU280_gp02, spike glycoprotein)
  Promoter: CAG
  Cloning method: Ligation Independent Cloning
Terms and licenses: Academic/Nonprofit Terms; Industry Terms: Not Available to Industry
Depositor comments: Please visit https://www.medrxiv.org/content/10.1101/2024.03.05.24303815v1 for medRxiv preprint.
How to cite: pTwist-SARS-CoV-2 Spike-deltaC18 S477N (AAC) was a gift from Alejandro Balazs (Addgene plasmid # 212333 ; http://n2t.net/addgene:212333 ; RRID:Addgene_212333)
